>Addgene plasmid #142092 | TFORF2462 | addgene full sequence | sequence record 395707 | Addgene NGS Result
TTAATGTAGTCTTATGCAATACTCTTGTAGTCTTGCAACATGGTAACGATGAGTTAGCAACATGCCTTAC
AAGGAGAGAAAAAGCACCGTGCATGCCGATTGGTGGAAGTAAGGTGGTACGATCGTGCCTTATTAGGAAG
GCAACAGACGGGTCTGACATGGATTGGACGAACCACTGAATTGCCGCATTGCAGAGATATTGTATTTAAG
TGCCTAGCTCGATACATAAACGGGTCTCTCTGGTTAGACCAGATCTGAGCCTGGGAGCTCTCTGGCTAAC
TAGGGAACCCACTGCTTAAGCCTCAATAAAGCTTGCCTTGAGTGCTTCAAGTAGTGTGTGCCCGTCTGTT
GTGTGACTCTGGTAACTAGAGATCCCTCAGACCCTTTTAGTCAGTGTGGAAAATCTCTAGCAGTGGCGCC
CGAACAGGGACTTGAAAGCGAAAGGGAAACCAGAGGAGCTCTCTCGACGCAGGACTCGGCTTGCTGAAGC
GCGCACGGCAAGAGGCGAGGGGCGGCGACTGGTGAGTACGCCAAAAATTTTGACTAGCGGAGGCTAGAAG
GAGAGAGATGGGTGCGAGAGCGTCAGTATTAAGCGGGGGAGAATTAGATCGCGATGGGAAAAAATTCGGT
TAAGGCCAGGGGGAAAGAAAAAATATAAATTAAAACATATAGTATGGGCAAGCAGGGAGCTAGAACGATT
CGCAGTTAATCCTGGCCTGTTAGAAACATCAGAAGGCTGTAGACAAATACTGGGACAGCTACAACCATCC
CTTCAGACAGGATCAGAAGAACTTAGATCATTATATAATACAGTAGCAACCCTCTATTGTGTGCATCAAA
GGATAGAGATAAAAGACACCAAGGAAGCTTTAGACAAGATAGAGGAAGAGCAAAACAAAAGTAAGACCAC
CGCACAGCAAGCGGCCGCTGATCTTCAGACCTGGAGGAGGAGATATGAGGGACAATTGGAGAAGTGAATT
ATATAAATATAAAGTAGTAAAAATTGAACCATTAGGAGTAGCACCCACCAAGGCAAAGAGAAGAGTGGTG
CAGAGAGAAAAAAGAGCAGTGGGAATAGGAGCTTTGTTCCTTGGGTTCTTGGGAGCAGCAGGAAGCACTA
TGGGCGCAGCGTCAATGACGCTGACGGTACAGGCCAGACAATTATTGTCTGGTATAGTGCAGCAGCAGAA
CAATTTGCTGAGGGCTATTGAGGCGCAACAGCATCTGTTGCAACTCACAGTCTGGGGCATCAAGCAGCTC
CAGGCAAGAATCCTGGCTGTGGAAAGATACCTAAAGGATCAACAGCTCCTGGGGATTTGGGGTTGCTCTG
GAAAACTCATTTGCACCACTGCTGTGCCTTGGAATGCTAGTTGGAGTAATAAATCTCTGGAACAGATTTG
GAATCACACGACCTGGATGGAGTGGGACAGAGAAATTAACAATTACACAAGCTTAATACACTCCTTAATT
GAAGAATCGCAAAACCAGCAAGAAAAGAATGAACAAGAATTATTGGAATTAGATAAATGGGCAAGTTTGT
GGAATTGGTTTAACATAACAAATTGGCTGTGGTATATAAAATTATTCATAATGATAGTAGGAGGCTTGGT
AGGTTTAAGAATAGTTTTTGCTGTACTTTCTATAGTGAATAGAGTTAGGCAGGGATATTCACCATTATCG
TTTCAGACCCACCTCCCAACCCCGAGGGGACCCATGCATTGCATCTCAATTAGTCAGCAACCAGGTGTGG
AAAGTCCCCAGGCTCCCCAGCAGGCAGAAGTATGCAAAGCATGCGTCTCAATTAGTCAGCAACCATAGTC
CCGCCCCTAACTCCGCCCATCCCGCCCCTAACTCCGCCCAGTTCCGCCCATTCTCCGCCCCATGGCTGAC
TAATTTTTTTTATTTATGCAGAGGCCGAGGCCGCCTCGGCCTCTGAGCTATTCCAGAAGTAGTGAGGAGG
CTTTTTTGGAGGCCTAGGCTTTTGCAAAAAGCTTTCTAGAGGTACCACCGGAGCTTACCATGACCGAGTA
CAAGCCCACGGTGCGCCTCGCCACCCGCGACGACGTCCCCAGGGCCGTACGCACCCTCGCCGCCGCGTTC
GCCGACTACCCCGCCACGCGCCACACCGTCGATCCGGACCGCCACATCGAGCGGGTCACCGAGCTGCAAG
AACTCTTCCTCACGCGCGTCGGGCTCGACATCGGCAAGGTGTGGGTCGCGGACGACGGCGCCGCCGTGGC
GGTCTGGACCACGCCGGAGAGCGTCGAAGCGGGGGCGGTGTTCGCCGAGATCGGCCCGCGCATGGCCGAG
TTGAGCGGTTCCCGGCTGGCCGCGCAGCAACAGATGGAAGGCCTCCTGGCGCCGCACCGGCCCAAGGAGC
CCGCGTGGTTCCTGGCCACCGTCGGCGTCTCGCCCGACCACCAGGGCAAGGGTCTGGGCAGCGCCGTCGT
GCTCCCCGGAGTGGAGGCGGCCGAGCGCGCCGGGGTGCCCGCCTTCCTGGAGACCTCCGCGCCCCGCAAC
CTCCCCTTCTACGAGCGGCTCGGCTTCACCGTCACCGCCGACGTCGAGGTGCCCGAAGGACCGCGCACCT
GGTGCATGACCCGCAAGCCCGGTGCCAGTTAACGAATTCTAGATCTTGAGACAAATGGCAGTATTCATCC
ACAATTTTAAAAGAAAAGGGGGGATTGGGGGGTACAGTGCAGGGGAAAGAATAGTAGACATAATAGCAAC
AGACATACAAACTAAAGAATTACAAAAACAAATTACAAAAATTCAAAATTTTCGGGTTTATTACAGGGAC
AGCAGAGATCCACTTTGGCGCCGGCTCGAGGCCTGCAGGTGCAAAGATGGATAAAGTTTTAAACAGAGAG
GAATCTTTGCAGCTAATGGACCTTCTAGGTCTTGAAAGGAGTGGGAATTGGCTCCGGTGCCCGTCAGTGG
GCAGAGCGCACATCGCCCACAGTCCCCGAGAAGTTGGGGGGAGGGGTCGGCAATTGAACCGGTGCCTAGA
GAAGGTGGCGCGGGGTAAACTGGGAAAGTGATGTCGTGTACTGGCTCCGCCTTTTTCCCGAGGGTGGGGG
AGAACCGTATATAAGTGCAGTAGTCGCCGTGAACGTTCTTTTTCGCAACGGGTTTGCCGCCAGAACACAG
GTAAGTGCCGTGTGTGGTTCCCGCGGGCCTGGCCTCTTTACGGGTTATGGCCCTTGCGTGCCTTGAATTA
CTTCCACCTGGCTGCAGTACGTGATTCTTGATCCCGAGCTTCGGGTTGGAAGTGGGTGGGAGAGTTCGAG
GCCTTGCGCTTAAGGAGCCCCTTCGCCTCGTGCTTGAGTTGAGGCCTGGCCTGGGCGCTGGGGCCGCCGC
GTGCGAATCTGGTGGCACCTTCGCGCCTGTCTCGCTGCTTTCGATAAGTCTCTAGCCATTTAAAATTTTT
GATGACCTGCTGCGACGCTTTTTTTCTGGCAAGATAGTCTTGTAAATGCGGGCCAAGATCTGCACACTGG
TATTTCGGTTTTTGGGGCCGCGGGCGGCGACGGGGCCCGTGCGTCCCAGCGCACATGTTCGGCGAGGCGG
GGCCTGCGAGCGCGGCCACCGAGAATCGGACGGGGGTAGTCTCAAGCTGGCCGGCCTGCTCTGGTGCCTG
GCCTCGCGCCGCCGTGTATCGCCCCGCCCTGGGCGGCAAGGCTGGCCCGGTCGGCACCAGTTGCGTGAGC
GGAAAGATGGCCGCTTCCCGGCCCTGCTGCAGGGAGCTCAAAATGGAGGACGCGGCGCTCGGGAGAGCGG
GCGGGTGAGTCACCCACACAAAGGAAAAGGGCCTTTCCGTCCTCAGCCGTCGCTTCATGTGACTCCACGG
AGTACCGGGCGCCGTCCAGGCACCTCGATTAGTTCTCGAGCTTTTGGAGTACGTCGTCTTTAGGTTGGGG
GGAGGGGTTTTATGCGATGGAGTTTCCCCACACTGAGTGGGTGGAGACTGAAGTTAGGCCAGCTTGGCAC
TTGATGTAATTCTCCTTGGAATTTGCCCTTTTTGAGTTTGGATCTTGGTTCATTCTCAAGCCTCAGACAG
TGGTTCAAAGTTTTTTTCTTCCATTTCAGGTGTCGTGAGGCTAGCACCGCCACCATGGCCTTGGCTCCTG
AGAGGGCAGCCCCACGCGTGCTGTTCGGAGAGTGGCTCCTTGGAGAGATCAGCAGCGGCTGCTATGAGGG
GCTGCAGTGGCTGGACGAGGCCCGCACCTGTTTCCGCGTGCCCTGGAAGCACTTCGCGCGCAAGGACCTG
AGCGAGGCCGACGCGCGCATCTTCAAGGCCTGGGCTGTGGCCCGCGGCAGGTGGCCGCCTAGCAGCAGGG
GAGGTGGCCCGCCCCCCGAGGCTGAGACTGCGGAGCGCGCCGGCTGGAAAACCAACTTCCGCTGCGCACT
GCGCAGCACGCGTCGCTTCGTGATGCTGCGGGATAACTCGGGGGACCCGGCCGACCCGCACAAGGTGTAC
GCGCTCAGCCGGGAGCTGTGCTGGCGAGAAGGCCCAGGCACGGACCAGACTGAGGCAGAGGCCCCCGCAG
CTGTCCCACCACCACAGGGTGGGCCCCCAGGGCCATTCCTGGCACACACACATGCTGGACTCCAAGCCCC
AGGCCCCCTCCCTGCCCCAGCTGGTGACAAGGGGGACCTCCTGCTCCAGGCAGTGCAACAGAGCTGCCTG
GCAGACCATCTGCTGACAGCGTCATGGGGGGCAGATCCAGTCCCAACCAAGGCTCCTGGAGAGGGACAAG
AAGGGCTTCCCCTGACTGGGGCCTGTGCTGGAGGCCCAGGGCTCCCTGCTGGGGAGCTGTACGGGTGGGC
AGTAGAGACGACCCCCAGCCCCGGGCCCCAGCCCGCGGCACTAACGACAGGCGAGGCCGCGGCCCCAGAG
TCCCCGCACCAGGCAGAGCCGTACCTGTCACCCTCCCCAAGCGCCTGCACCGCGGTGCAAGAGCCCAGCC
CAGGGGCGCTGGACGTGACCATCATGTACAAGGGCCGCACGGTGCTGCAGAAGGTGGTGGGACACCCGAG
CTGCACGTTCCTATACGGCCCCCCAGACCCAGCTGTCCGGGCCACAGACCCCCAGCAGGTAGCATTCCCC
AGCCCTGCCGAGCTCCCGGACCAGAAGCAGCTGCGCTACACGGAGGAACTGCTGCGGCACGTGGCCCCTG
GGTTGCACCTGGAGCTTCGGGGGCCACAGCTGTGGGCCCGGCGCATGGGCAAGTGCAAGGTGTACTGGGA
GGTGGGCGGACCCCCAGGCTCCGCCAGCCCCTCCACCCCAGCCTGCCTGCTGCCTCGGAACTGTGACACC
CCCATCTTCGACTTCAGAGTCTTCTTCCAAGAGCTGGTGGAATTCCGGGCACGGCAGCGCCGTGGCTCCC
CACGCTATACCATCTACCTGGGCTTCGGGCAGGACCTGTCAGCTGGGAGGCCCAAGGAGAAGAGCCTGGT
CCTGGTGAAGCTGGAACCCTGGCTGTGCCGAGTGCACCTAGAGGGCACGCAGCGTGAGGGTGTGTCTTCC
CTGGATAGCAGCAGCCTCAGCCTCTGCCTGTCCAGCGCCAACAGCCTCTATGACGACATCGAGTGCTTCC
TTATGGAGCTGGAGCAGCCCGCCTAGTAATGAACTAGTCCGTAACTTGAAAGTATTTCGATTTCTTGGCT
TTATATATCTTGTGGAAAGGACGATGTGCCGCTTTACGTAATGAATAGACGCGTTAAGTCGACAATCAAC
CTCTGGATTACAAAATTTGTGAAAGATTGACTGGTATTCTTAACTATGTTGCTCCTTTTACGCTATGTGG
ATACGCTGCTTTAATGCCTTTGTATCATGCTATTGCTTCCCGTATGGCTTTCATTTTCTCCTCCTTGTAT
AAATCCTGGTTGCTGTCTCTTTATGAGGAGTTGTGGCCCGTTGTCAGGCAACGTGGCGTGGTGTGCACTG
TGTTTGCTGACGCAACCCCCACTGGTTGGGGCATTGCCACCACCTGTCAGCTCCTTTCCGGGACTTTCGC
TTTCCCCCTCCCTATTGCCACGGCGGAACTCATCGCCGCCTGCCTTGCCCGCTGCTGGACAGGGGCTCGG
CTGTTGGGCACTGACAATTCCGTGGTGTTGTCGGGGAAATCATCGTCCTTTCCTTGGCTGCTCGCCTGTG
TTGCCACCTGGATTCTGCGCGGGACGTCCTTCTGCTACGTCCCTTCGGCCCTCAATCCAGCGGACCTTCC
TTCCCGCGGCCTGCTGCCGGCTCTGCGGCCTCTTCCGCGTCTTCGCCTTCGCCCTCAGACGAGTCGGATC
TCCCTTTGGGCCGCCTCCCCGCGTCGACTTTAAGACCAATGACTTACAAGGCAGCTGTAGATCTTAGCCA
CTTTTTAAAAGAAAAGGGGGGACTGGAAGGGCTAATTCACTCCCAACGAAGACAAGATCTGCTTTTTGCT
TGTACTGGGTCTCTCTGGTTAGACCAGATCTGAGCCTGGGAGCTCTCTGGCTAACTAGGGAACCCACTGC
TTAAGCCTCAATAAAGCTTGCCTTGAGTGCTTCAAGTAGTGTGTGCCCGTCTGTTGTGTGACTCTGGTAA
CTAGAGATCCCTCAGACCCTTTTAGTCAGTGTGGAAAATCTCTAGCAGTACGTATAGTAGTTCATGTCAT
CTTATTATTCAGTATTTATAACTTGCAAAGAAATGAATATCAGAGAGTGAGAGGAACTTGTTTATTGCAG
CTTATAATGGTTACAAATAAAGCAATAGCATCACAAATTTCACAAATAAAGCATTTTTTTCACTGCATTC
TAGTTGTGGTTTGTCCAAACTCATCAATGTATCTTATCATGTCTGGCTCTAGCTATCCCGCCCCTAACTC
CGCCCATCCCGCCCCTAACTCCGCCCAGTTCCGCCCATTCTCCGCCCCATGGCTGACTAATTTTTTTTAT
TTATGCAGAGGCCGAGGCCGCCTCGGCCTCTGAGCTATTCCAGAAGTAGTGAGGAGGCTTTTTTGGAGGC
CTAGGGACGTACCCAATTCGCCCTATAGTGAGTCGTATTACGCGCGCTCACTGGCCGTCGTTTTACAACG
TCGTGACTGGGAAAACCCTGGCGTTACCCAACTTAATCGCCTTGCAGCACATCCCCCTTTCGCCAGCTGG
CGTAATAGCGAAGAGGCCCGCACCGATCGCCCTTCCCAACAGTTGCGCAGCCTGAATGGCGAATGGG
[124 nt withheld, positions 7208-7331]
C
[91 nt withheld, positions 7333-7423]
A
[49 nt withheld, positions 7425-7473]
CCTTTGACGTTGGAGTCCACGTTCTTT
[37 nt withheld, positions 7501-7537]
ACCCTATCTCGGTCTATTCTTTTGATTTATAAGGGATTTTGCCGATTTCGGCCTATTGGTTAAAAAATGA
GCTGATTTAACAAAAATTTAACGCGAATTTTAACAAAATATTAACGCTTACAATTTAGGTGGCACTTTTC
GGGGAAATGTGCGCGGAACCCCTATTTGTTTATTTTTCTAAATACATTCAAATATGTATCCGCTCATGAG
ACAATAACCCTGATAAATGCTTCAATAATATTGAAAAAGGAAGAGTATGAGTATTCAACATTTCCGTGTC
GCCCTTATTCCCTTTTTTGCGGCATTTTGCCTTCCTGTTTTTGCTCACCCAGAAACGCTGGTGAAAGTAA
AAGATGCTGAAGATCAGTTGGGTGCACGAGTGGGTTACATCGAACTGGATCTCAACAGCGGTAAGATCCT
TGAGAGTTTTCGCCCCGAAGAACGTTTTCCAATGATGAGCACTTTTAAAGTTCTGCTATGTGGCGCGGTA
TTATCCCGTATTGACGCCGGGCAAGAGCAACTCGGTCGCCGCATACACTATTCTCAGAATGACTTGGTTG
AGTACTCACCAGTCACAGAAAAGCATCTTACGGATGGCATGACAGTAAGAGAATTATGCAGTGCTGCCAT
AACCATGAGTGATAACACTGCGGCCAACTTACTTCTGACAACGATCGGAGGACCGAAGGAGCTAACCGCT
TTTTTGCACAACATGGGGGATCATGTAACTCGCCTTGATCGTTGGGAACCGGAGCTGAATGAAGCCATAC
CAAACGACGAGCGTGACACCACGATGCCTGTAGCAATGGCAACAACGTTGCGCAAACTATTAACTGGCGA
ACTACTTACTCTAGCTTCCCGGCAACAATTAATAGACTGGATGGAGGCGGATAAAGTTGCAGGACCACTT
CTGCGCTCGGCCCTTCCGGCTGGCTGGTTTATTGCTGATAAATCTGGAGCCGGTGAGCGTGGGTCTCGCG
GTATCATTGCAGCACTGGGGCCAGATGGTAAGCCCTCCCGTATCGTAGTTATCTACACGACGGGGAGTCA
GGCAACTATGGATGAACGAAATAGACAGATCGCTGAGATAGGTGCCTCACTGATTAAGCATTGGTAACTG
TCAGACCAAGTTTACTCATATATACTTTAGATTGATTTAAAACTTCATTTTTAATTTAAAAGGATCTAGG
TGAAGATCCTTTTTGATAATCTCATGACCAAAATCCCTTAACGTGAGTTTTCGTTCCACTGAGCGTCAGA
CCCCGTAGAAAAGATCAAAGGATCTTCTTGAGATCCTTTTTTTCTGCGCGTAATCTGCTGCTTGCAAACA
AAAAAACCACCGCTACCAGCGGTGGTTTGTTTGCCGGATCAAGAGCTACCAACTCTTTTTCCGAAGGTAA
CTGGCTTCAGCAGAGCGCAGATACCAAATACTGTTCTTCTAGTGTAGCCGTAGTTAGGCCACCACTTCAA
GAACTCTGTAGCACCGCCTACATACCTCGCTCTGCTAATCCTGTTACCAGTGGCTGCTGCCAGTGGCGAT
AAGTCGTGTCTTACCGGGTTGGACTCAAGACGATAGTTACCGGATAAGGCGCAGCGGTCGGGCTGAACGG
GGGGTTCGTGCACACAGCCCAGCTTGGAGCGAACGACCTACACCGAACTGAGATACCTACAGCGTGAGCT
ATGAGAAAGCGCCACGCTTCCCGAAGGGAGAAAGGCGGACAGGTATCCGGTAAGCGGCAGGGTCGGAACA
GGAGAGCGCACGAGGGAGCTTCCAGGGGGAAACGCCTGGTATCTTTATAGTCCTGTCGGGTTTCGCCACC
TCTGACTTGAGCGTCGATTTTTGTGATGCTCGTCAGGGGGGCGGAGCCTATGGAAAAACGCCAGCAACGC
GGCCTTTTTACGGTTCCTGGCCTTTTGCTGGCCTTTTGCTCACATGTTCTTTCCTGCGTTATCCCCTGAT
TCTGTGGATAACCGTATTACCGCCTTTGAGTGAGCTGATACCGCTCGCCGCAGCCGAACGACCGAGCGCA
GCGAGTCAGTGAGCGAGGAAGCGGAAGAGCGCCCAATACGCAAACCGCCTCTCCCCGCGCGTTGGCCGAT
TCATTAATGCAGCTGGCACGACAGGTTTCCCGACTGGAAAGCGGGCAGTGAGCGCAACGCAATTAATGTG
AGTTAGCTCACTCATTAGGCACCCCAGGCTTTACACTTTATGCTTCCGGCTCGTATGTTGTGTGGAATTG
TGAGCGGATAACAATTTCACACAGGAAACAGCTATGACCATGATTACGCCAAGCGCGCAATTAACCCTCA
CTAAAGGGAACAAAAGCTGGAGCTGCAAGC
Features (pLannotate 1.2.2; 31 found; start..end, strand, type, name):
      5..231     +  promoter       RSV promoter: Rous sarcoma virus enhancer/promoter
    232..412     +  LTR            5' LTR (truncated): truncated 5' long terminal repeat (LTR) from HIV-1
    459..584     +  misc_feature   HIV-1 Ψ: packaging signal of human immunodeficiency virus type 1
    568..931     +  CDS            HIV-1 gag (fragment): gag protein from human immunodeficiency virus 1; gag
   1077..1310    +  misc_feature   RRE: The Rev response element (RRE) of HIV-1 allows for Rev-dependent mRNA export from the nucleus to the cytoplasm.
   1687..1713    +  CDS            Rev (fragment): human immunodeficiency virus 1 (HIV-1) Rev protein; rev; enhances nuclear export of unspliced and incompletely spliced viral mRNAs
   1720..1743    +  promoter       SV40 promoter (fragment): SV40 early promoter
   1744..1815    +  promoter       SV40 promoter (fragment): SV40 enhancer and early promoter
   1839..1974    +  rep_origin     SV40 ori: SV40 origin of replication
   2020..2616    +  CDS            PuroR (fragment): puromycin N-acetyltransferase; pac from Streptomyces; confers resistance to puromycin
   2665..2782    +  misc_feature   cPPT/CTS: central polypurine tract and central termination sequence of HIV-1
   2847..2913    +  CDS            small t antigen (fragment): SV40 (simian virus 40) small t antigen
   2920..4098    +  promoter       EF-1α promoter: strong constitutive promoter for human elongation factor EF-1α
   4115..5623    +  CDS            IRF7: IRF7_HUMAN - Experimental evidence at protein level: Swiss-Prot protein existence level 1. Key transcriptional regulator of type I interferon (IFN)- dependent immune responses and plays a critical role in the innate immune response against DNA and RNA viruses. Regulates the transcription of type I IFN genes (IFN-alpha and IFN-beta) and IFN- stimulated genes (ISG) by binding to an interferon-stimulated response element (ISRE) in their promoters (PubMed:17574024, PubMed:32972995). Can efficiently activate both the IFN-beta (IFNB) and the IFN-alpha (IFNA) genes and mediate their induction via bot
   5639..5692    +  promoter       U6 promoter (fragment): RNA polymerase III promoter for human U6 snRNA
   5734..6322    +  misc_feature   WPRE: woodchuck hepatitis virus posttranscriptional regulatory element
   6373..6392    +  misc_feature   cPPT/CTS (fragment): central polypurine tract and central termination sequence of HIV-1
   6394..6627    +  LTR            3' LTR (ΔU3): self-inactivating 3' long terminal repeat (LTR) from HIV-1
   6705..6826    +  polyA_signal   SV40 poly(A) signal: SV40 polyadenylation signal
   6866..7001    +  rep_origin     SV40 ori: SV40 origin of replication
   7022..7040    -  promoter       T7 promoter: promoter for bacteriophage T7 RNA polymerase
   7048..7203    +  CDS            lacZα (fragment): LacZα fragment of β-galactosidase; lacZ fragment
   7208..7636    +  rep_origin     f1 ori (sequence partly withheld): f1 bacteriophage origin of replication; arrow indicates direction of (+) strand synthesis
   7689..7793    +  promoter       AmpR promoter: bla
   7794..8654    +  CDS            AmpR: β-lactamase; bla; confers resistance to ampicillin, carbenicillin, and related antibiotics
   8825..9413    +  rep_origin     ori: high-copy-number ColE1/pMB1/pBR322/pUC origin of replication
   9596..9688    +  CDS            lacI (fragment): lac repressor; lacI; The lac repressor binds to the lac operator to inhibit transcription in E. coli. This inhibition can be relieved by adding lactose or isopropyl-β-D-thiogalactopyranoside (IPTG).
   9701..9722    +  protein_bind   CAP binding site: CAP binding activates transcription in the presence of cAMP. E. coli catabolite activator protein
   9737..9767    +  promoter       lac promoter: promoter for the E. coli lac operon
   9775..9791    +  protein_bind   lac operator: The lac repressor binds to the lac operator to inhibit transcription in E. coli. This inhibition can be relieved by adding lactose or isopropyl-β-D-thiogalactopyranoside (IPTG). lac repressor encoded by lacI
   9836..9854    +  promoter       T3 promoter: promoter for bacteriophage T3 RNA polymerase
