[The description below was written by a language model from this plasmid's Addgene catalogue record and pLannotate feature annotations shown in this document.]
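Description:
TFORF2462 is a lentiviral mammalian expression plasmid built on the pLX_TRC317 backbone, carrying the human IRF7 open reading frame as one member of a barcoded transcription factor ORF collection. It is maintained in E. coli through a high-copy ColE1/pUC-type origin and ampicillin resistance (β-lactamase). An f1 origin and remnants of a lac/T7/T3 cloning region are also annotated in the bacterial portion. The depositor notes that the plasmid can recombine, as is common for LTR-containing vectors.

The viral portion has a third-generation layout. An RSV promoter drives a truncated HIV-1 5' LTR, followed by the Ψ packaging signal, a gag fragment, the Rev response element and a cPPT/CTS. The genome ends in a self-inactivating ΔU3 3' LTR with a downstream SV40 polyadenylation signal. Two expression units lie between the LTRs. An SV40 early promoter/origin region sits upstream of the puromycin N-acetyltransferase gene for selecting transduced cells. A full-length EF-1α promoter drives IRF7, a key transcriptional regulator of type I interferon genes and interferon-stimulated genes. A WPRE lies downstream of the ORF and generally increases transcript stability and expression.

According to the record, each construct in the collection carries a unique 24-bp barcode, but the feature table does not annotate it. The catalogued insert size is slightly larger than the annotated coding sequence. The short stretch between IRF7 and the WPRE contains only a small match to a U6 promoter fragment, which is unlikely to be a functional Pol III promoter. The vector is intended for constitutive overexpression of IRF7 after lentiviral delivery, particularly in pooled screens in which the barcode identifies the transcription factor each cell received.
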