Addgene plasmid #142092: TFORF2462
Purpose: Lentiviral vector for overexpressing transcription factor ORFs with unique 24-bp barcodes. Barcodes facilitate identification of transcription factors in pooled screens.
Depositing lab: Feng Zhang. Depositing organization: Broad Institute. Publication: A transcription factor atlas of directed differentiation. Joung J, Ma S, Tay T, Geiger-Schuller KR, Kirchgatterer PC, Verdine VK, Guo B, Arias-Garcia MA, Allen WE, Singh A, Kuksenko O, Abudayyeh OO, Gootenberg JS, Fu Z, Macrae RK, Buenrostro JD, Regev A, Zhang F. Cell. 2023 Jan 5;186(1):209-229.e26. doi: 10.1016/j.cell.2022.11.026. PubMed 36608654.
Backbone
  Vector backbone: pLX_TRC317
  Backbone manufacturer: Broad Institute Genetic Perturbation Platform
  Backbone size w/o insert (bp): 8264
  Vector type: Mammalian Expression, Lentiviral
  Selectable markers: Puromycin
Growth in bacteria
  Bacterial resistance: Ampicillin, 100 μg/mL
  Growth temperature: 37°C
  Growth strain: NEB Stable
  Copy number: High Copy
Gene/Insert
  Gene/Insert name: IRF7
  Species: H. sapiens (human)
  Insert size (bp): 1613
  Entrez Gene: IRF7 (a.k.a. IMD39, IRF-7, IRF-7H, IRF7A, IRF7B, IRF7C, IRF7H)
  Promoter: EF1a
  Cloning method: Unknown
  Sequencing primers: 5′ GGGTGGAGACTGAAGTTAGGCCAG; 3′ CACATAGCGTAAAAGGAGCAACATAG
Terms and licenses: Academic/Nonprofit Terms; Industry Terms: Not Available to Industry
Depositor comments: NM_001572,ENST00000397574 . The transcription factor ORF portion of this plasmid was synthesized by Genewiz. Please test multiple small colonies in case of plasmid recombination. To make this collection available in a timely manner, a portion of this collection was not fully sequenced by Addgene. If an Addgene verified full plasmid sequence is not available, please contact us prior to placing an order to request the full sequence.
How to cite: TFORF2462 was a gift from Feng Zhang (Addgene plasmid # 142092 ; http://n2t.net/addgene:142092 ; RRID:Addgene_142092)
