>Addgene plasmid #142092 | TFORF2462 | depositor partial sequence | sequence record 278413 | Insert
ACCGCCACCATGGCCTTGGCTCCTGAGAGGGCAGCCCCACGCGTGCTGTTCGGAGAGTGGCTCCTTGGAG
AGATCAGCAGCGGCTGCTATGAGGGGCTGCAGTGGCTGGACGAGGCCCGCACCTGTTTCCGCGTGCCCTG
GAAGCACTTCGCGCGCAAGGACCTGAGCGAGGCCGACGCGCGCATCTTCAAGGCCTGGGCTGTGGCCCGC
GGCAGGTGGCCGCCTAGCAGCAGGGGAGGTGGCCCGCCCCCCGAGGCTGAGACTGCGGAGCGCGCCGGCT
GGAAAACCAACTTCCGCTGCGCACTGCGCAGCACGCGTCGCTTCGTGATGCTGCGGGATAACTCGGGGGA
CCCGGCCGACCCGCACAAGGTGTACGCGCTCAGCCGGGAGCTGTGCTGGCGAGAAGGCCCAGGCACGGAC
CAGACTGAGGCAGAGGCCCCCGCAGCTGTCCCACCACCACAGGGTGGGCCCCCAGGGCCATTCCTGGCAC
ACACACATGCTGGACTCCAAGCCCCAGGCCCCCTCCCTGCCCCAGCTGGTGACAAGGGGGACCTCCTGCT
CCAGGCAGTGCAACAGAGCTGCCTGGCAGACCATCTGCTGACAGCGTCATGGGGGGCAGATCCAGTCCCA
ACCAAGGCTCCTGGAGAGGGACAAGAAGGGCTTCCCCTGACTGGGGCCTGTGCTGGAGGCCCAGGGCTCC
CTGCTGGGGAGCTGTACGGGTGGGCAGTAGAGACGACCCCCAGCCCCGGGCCCCAGCCCGCGGCACTAAC
GACAGGCGAGGCCGCGGCCCCAGAGTCCCCGCACCAGGCAGAGCCGTACCTGTCACCCTCCCCAAGCGCC
TGCACCGCGGTGCAAGAGCCCAGCCCAGGGGCGCTGGACGTGACCATCATGTACAAGGGCCGCACGGTGC
TGCAGAAGGTGGTGGGACACCCGAGCTGCACGTTCCTATACGGCCCCCCAGACCCAGCTGTCCGGGCCAC
AGACCCCCAGCAGGTAGCATTCCCCAGCCCTGCCGAGCTCCCGGACCAGAAGCAGCTGCGCTACACGGAG
GAACTGCTGCGGCACGTGGCCCCTGGGTTGCACCTGGAGCTTCGGGGGCCACAGCTGTGGGCCCGGCGCA
TGGGCAAGTGCAAGGTGTACTGGGAGGTGGGCGGACCCCCAGGCTCCGCCAGCCCCTCCACCCCAGCCTG
CCTGCTGCCTCGGAACTGTGACACCCCCATCTTCGACTTCAGAGTCTTCTTCCAAGAGCTGGTGGAATTC
CGGGCACGGCAGCGCCGTGGCTCCCCACGCTATACCATCTACCTGGGCTTCGGGCAGGACCTGTCAGCTG
GGAGGCCCAAGGAGAAGAGCCTGGTCCTGGTGAAGCTGGAACCCTGGCTGTGCCGAGTGCACCTAGAGGG
CACGCAGCGTGAGGGTGTGTCTTCCCTGGATAGCAGCAGCCTCAGCCTCTGCCTGTCCAGCGCCAACAGC
CTCTATGACGACATCGAGTGCTTCCTTATGGAGCTGGAGCAGCCCGCCTAGTAATGAACTAGTCCGTAAC
TTGAAAGTATTTCGATTTCTTGGCTTTATATATCTTGTGGAAAGGACGATGTGCCGCTTTACGTAATGAA
TAG
