>Addgene plasmid #142092 | TFORF2462 | depositor partial sequence | sequence record 278414 | Barcode
TGTGCCGCTTTACGTAATGAATAG
